Addgene plasmid #204774: SARS-CoV-2 Mpro protease (A191V mutant - clinical mutant); aliases: 3CLpro, 3C-like
Purpose: Bacterial expression of Sars Cov 2 MPRO A191V mutant
Depositing lab: ASAP Discovery & Frank von Delft. Depositing organization: University of Oxford.
Backbone
  Vector backbone: pET28-LIC
  Vector type: Bacterial Expression
Growth in bacteria
  Bacterial resistance: Kanamycin, 50 μg/mL
  Growth temperature: 37°C
  Growth strain: DH5alpha
  Copy number: Unknown
Gene/Insert
  Gene/Insert name: Sars Cov 2 MPRO
  Species: Sars Cov 2
  Mutation: A191V
  Entrez Gene: ORF1ab (a.k.a. GU280_gp01)
  Cloning method: Ligation Independent Cloning
How to cite: SARS-CoV-2 Mpro protease (A191V mutant - clinical mutant); aliases: 3CLpro, 3C-like was a gift from ASAP Discovery & Frank von Delft (Addgene plasmid # 204774 ; http://n2t.net/addgene:204774 ; RRID:Addgene_204774)
