[The description below was written by a language model from this plasmid's Addgene catalogue record and pLannotate feature annotations shown in this document.]
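Description:
SARS-CoV-2 Mpro protease (A191V mutant) is a bacterial expression plasmid built on the pET28-LIC backbone, with the insert introduced by ligation-independent cloning. The sequenced construct is about 6.25 kb. It replicates in E. coli from a ColE1/pMB1-type origin accompanied by the pBR322 bom region and the rop gene, which moderates copy number; the catalogue lists copy number as unknown. Selection is by kanamycin through an aph(3')-Ia resistance gene. An f1 origin is also present, along with short tetracycline-resistance gene fragments that are non-functional backbone remnants.

The payload is the main protease of SARS-CoV-2 (Mpro, also called 3CLpro or 3C-like protease), a segment of the ORF1ab replicase polyprotein. It carries the A191V substitution, which the record describes as a clinically observed mutation. The automated annotation matches this roughly 980 bp coding region to the replicase polyprotein 1a entry. The nsp10 text attached to that hit is generic polyprotein description rather than a statement about this insert. Expression is driven by a T7 promoter with an adjacent lac operator and the phage T7 gene 10 ribosome binding site, and it ends at a T7 terminator. The plasmid-borne lacI gene supplies repressor, so transcription is held off until IPTG induction in a host that provides T7 RNA polymerase. Upstream of the protease lie a polyhistidine tag and a short match to a TEV-cleavage-containing tag, which suggests an N-terminal His tag removable by TEV protease. The record does not spell out this tag arrangement.

The stated purpose is bacterial production of the mutant protease. The record does not specify particular downstream applications.
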