Features (pLannotate 1.2.2; 19 found; start..end, strand, type, name):
   1004..1081    -  promoter       lacI promoter: lacI
   1089..1368    -  CDS            TcR (fragment): tetracycline efflux protein; tet; confers resistance to tetracycline
   1390..1408    +  promoter       T7 promoter: promoter for bacteriophage T7 RNA polymerase
   1409..1433    +  protein_bind   lac operator: The lac repressor binds to the lac operator to inhibit transcription in E. coli. This inhibition can be relieved by adding lactose or isopropyl-β-D-thiogalactopyranoside (IPTG). lac repressor encoded by lacI
   1448..1470    +  RBS            RBS: efficient ribosome binding site from bacteriophage T7 gene 10 (Olins and Rangwala, 1989)
   1483..1501    +  CDS            7xHis (fragment): 6xHis affinity tag
   1530..1550    +  CDS            capTEV™ (fragment): composite tag for in vivo biotinylation, TEV protease cleavage, and 6xHis tagging
   1558..2541    +  CDS            R1A_SARS2 (fragment): Experimental evidence at protein level: Swiss-Prot protein existence level 1. [Non-structural protein 10]: Plays a pivotal role in viral transcription by stimulating both nsp14 3'-5' exoribonuclease and nsp16 2'-O-methyltransferase activities. Therefore plays an essential role in viral mRNAs cap methylation. From Severe acute respiratory syndrome coronavirus 2 (2019-nCoV) (SARS-CoV-2).
   2589..2636    +  terminator     T7 terminator: transcription terminator for bacteriophage T7 RNA polymerase
   2673..3101    +  rep_origin     f1 ori (sequence partly withheld): f1 bacteriophage origin of replication; arrow indicates direction of (+) strand synthesis
   3154..3211    +  promoter       AmpR promoter (fragment): bla
   3220..4035    -  CDS            KanR: aminoglycoside phosphotransferase; aph(3')-Ia; confers resistance to kanamycin in bacteria or G418 (Geneticin®) in eukaryotes
   4157..4745    +  rep_origin     ori: high-copy-number ColE1/pMB1/pBR322/pUC origin of replication
   4931..5070    -  misc_feature   bom: basis of mobility region from pBR322
   5172..5363    -  CDS            rop: Rop protein, which maintains plasmids at low copy number; rop
   5380..5760    +  CDS            YPB1_ECOLX: Protein predicted: Swiss-Prot protein existence level 4. From Escherichia coli.
   5832..6123    -  CDS            TcR (fragment): tetracycline efflux protein; tet; confers resistance to tetracycline
   6138..6159    -  protein_bind   CAP binding site: CAP binding activates transcription in the presence of cAMP. E. coli catabolite activator protein
   6172..1003    -  CDS            lacI (across the origin): lac repressor; lacI; The lac repressor binds to the lac operator to inhibit transcription in E. coli. This inhibition can be relieved by adding lactose or isopropyl-β-D-thiogalactopyranoside (IPTG).
>Addgene plasmid #204774 | SARS-CoV-2 Mpro protease (A191V mutant - clinical mutant); aliases: 3CLpro, 3C-like | addgene full sequence | sequence record 416330 | Addgene NGS Result
GCGTATTGGGCGCCAGGGTGGTTTTTCTTTTCACCAGTGAGACGGGCAACAGCTGATTGCCCTTCACCGC
CTGGCCCTGAGAGAGTTGCAGCAAGCGGTCCACGCTGGTTTGCCCCAGCAGGCGAAAATCCTGTTTGATG
GTGGTTAACGGCGGGATATAACATGAGCTGTCTTCGGTATCGTCGTATCCCACTACCGAGATATCCGCAC
CAACGCGCAGCCCGGACTCGGTAATGGCGCGCATTGCGCCCAGCGCCATCTGATCGTTGGCAACCAGCAT
CGCAGTGGGAACGATGCCCTCATTCAGCATTTGCATGGTTTGTTGAAAACCGGACATGGCACTCCAGTCG
CCTTCCCGTTCCGCTATCGGCTGAATTTGATTGCGAGTGAGATATTTATGCCAGCCAGCCAGACGCAGAC
GCGCCGAGACAGAACTTAATGGGCCCGCTAACAGCGCGATTTGCTGGTGACCCAATGCGACCAGATGCTC
CACGCCCAGTCGCGTACCGTCTTCATGGGAGAAAATAATACTGTTGATGGGTGTCTGGTCAGAGACATCA
AGAAATAACGCCGGAACATTAGTGCAGGCAGCTTCCACAGCAATGGCATCCTGGTCATCCAGCGGATAGT
TAATGATCAGCCCACTGACGCGTTGCGCGAGAAGATTGTGCACCGCCGCTTTACAGGCTTCGACGCCGCT
TCGTTCTACCATCGACACCACCACGCTGGCACCCAGTTGATCGGCGCGAGATTTAATCGCCGCGACAATT
TGCGACGGCGCGTGCAGGGCCAGACTGGAGGTGGCAACGCCAATCAGCAACGACTGTTTGCCCGCCAGTT
GTTGTGCCACGCGGTTGGGAATGTAATTCAGCTCCGCCATCGCCGCTTCCACTTTTTCCCGCGTTTTCGC
AGAAACGTGGCTGGCCTGGTTCACCACGCGGGAAACGGTCTGATAAGAGACACCGGCATACTCTGCGACA
TCGTATAACGTTACTGGTTTCACATTCACCACCCTGAATTGACTCTCTTCCGGGCGCTATCATGCCATAC
CGCGAAAGGTTTTGCGCCATTCGATGGTGTCCGGGATCTCGACGCTCTCCCTTATGCGACTCCTGCATTA
GGAAGCAGCCCAGTAGTAGGTTGAGGCCGTTGAGCACCGCCGCCGCAAGGAATGGTGCATGCAAGGAGAT
GGCGCCCAACAGTCCCCCGGCCACGGGGCCTGCCACCATACCCACGCCGAAACAAGCGCTCATGAGCCCG
AAGTGGCGAGCCCGATCTTCCCCATCGGTGATGTCGGCGATATAGGCGCCAGCAACCGCACCTGTGGCGC
CGGTGATGCCGGCCACGATGCGTCCGGCGTAGAGGATCGAGATCTCGATCCCGCGAAATTAATACGACTC
ACTATAGGGGAATTGTGAGCGGATAACAATTCCCCTCTAGAAATAATTTTGTTTAACTTTAAGAAGGAGA
TATACCATGAAACATCACCATCACCATCACCCCATGAGCGATTACGACATCCCCACTACTGAGAATCTTT
ATTTTCAGGGCGCCATGTCAGCCGTGCTGCAGAGTGGTTTTAGAAAAATGGCATTCCCATCTGGTAAAGT
TGAGGGTTGTATGGTACAAGTAACTTGTGGTACAACTACACTTAACGGTCTTTGGCTTGATGACGTAGTT
TACTGTCCAAGACATGTGATCTGCACCTCTGAAGACATGCTTAACCCTAATTATGAAGATTTACTCATTC
GTAAGTCTAATCATAATTTCTTGGTACAGGCTGGTAATGTTCAACTCAGGGTTATTGGACATTCTATGCA
AAATTGTGTACTTAAGCTTAAGGTTGATACAGCCAATCCTAAGACACCTAAGTATAAGTTTGTTCGCATT
CAACCAGGACAGACTTTTTCAGTGTTAGCTTGTTACAATGGTTCACCATCTGGTGTTTACCAATGTGCTA
TGAGGCCCAATTTCACTATTAAGGGTTCATTCCTTAATGGTTCATGTGGTAGTGTTGGTTTTAACATAGA
TTATGACTGTGTCTCTTTTTGTTACATGCACCATATGGAATTACCAACTGGAGTTCATGCTGGCACAGAC
TTAGAAGGTAACTTTTATGGACCTTTTGTTGACAGGCAAACAGTACAAGCAGCTGGTACGGACACAACTA
TTACAGTTAATGTTTTAGCTTGGTTGTACGCTGCTGTTATAAATGGAGACAGGTGGTTTCTCAATCGATT
TACCACAACTCTTAATGACTTTAACCTTGTGGCTATGAAGTACAATTATGAACCTCTAACACAAGACCAT
GTTGACATACTAGGACCTCTTTCTGCTCAAACTGGAATTGCCGTTTTAGATATGTGTGCTTCATTAAAAG
AATTACTGCAAAATGGTATGAATGGACGTACCATATTGGGTAGTGCTTTATTAGAAGATGAATTTACACC
TTTTGATGTTGTTAGACAATGCTCAGGTGTTACTTTCCAATAACCGCGTCGGGTCACCACCACCACCACC
ACTGAGATCCGGCTGCTAACAAAGCCCGAAAGGAAGCTGAGTTGGCTGCTGCCACCGCTGAGCAATAACT
AGCATAACCCCTTGGGGCCTCTAAACGGGTCTTGAGGGGTTTTTTGCTGAAAGGAGGAACTATATCCGGA
TTGGCGAATGGG
[124 nt withheld, positions 2673-2796]
C
[91 nt withheld, positions 2798-2888]
A
[49 nt withheld, positions 2890-2938]
CCTTTGACGTTGGAGTCCACGTTCTTT
[37 nt withheld, positions 2966-3002]
ACCCTATCTCGGTCTATTCTTTTGATTTATAAGGGATTTTGCCGATTTCGGCCTATTGGTTAAAAAATGA
GCTGATTTAACAAAAATTTAACGCGAATTTTAACAAAATATTAACGCTTACAATTTAGGTGGCACTTTTC
GGGGAAATGTGCGCGGAACCCCTATTTGTTTATTTTTCTAAATACATTCAAATATGTATCCGCTCATGAA
TTAATTCTTAGAAAAACTCATCGAGCATCAAATGAAACTGCAATTTATTCATATCAGGATTATCAATACC
ATATTTTTGAAAAAGCCGTTTCTGTAATGAAGGAGAAAACTCACCGAGGCAGTTCCATAGGATGGCAAGA
TCCTGGTATCGGTCTGCGATTCCGACTCGTCCAACATCAATACAACCTATTAATTTCCCCTCGTCAAAAA
TAAGGTTATCAAGTGAGAAATCACCATGAGTGACGACTGAATCCGGTGAGAATGGCAAAAGTTTATGCAT
TTCTTTCCAGACTTGTTCAACAGGCCAGCCATTACGCTCGTCATCAAAATCACTCGCATCAACCAAACCG
TTATTCATTCGTGATTGCGCCTGAGCGAGACGAAATACGCGATCGCTGTTAAAAGGACAATTACAAACAG
GAATCGAATGCAACCGGCGCAGGAACACTGCCAGCGCATCAACAATATTTTCACCTGAATCAGGATATTC
TTCTAATACCTGGAATGCTGTTTTCCCGGGGATCGCAGTGGTGAGTAACCATGCATCATCAGGAGTACGG
ATAAAATGCTTGATGGTCGGAAGAGGCATAAATTCCGTCAGCCAGTTTAGTCTGACCATCTCATCTGTAA
CATCATTGGCAACGCTACCTTTGCCATGTTTCAGAAACAACTCTGGCGCATCGGGCTTCCCATACAATCG
ATAGATTGTCGCACCTGATTGCCCGACATTATCGCGAGCCCATTTATACCCATATAAATCAGCATCCATG
TTGGAATTTAATCGCGGCCTAGAGCAAGACGTTTCCCGTTGAATATGGCTCATAACACCCCTTGTATTAC
TGTTTATGTAAGCAGACAGTTTTATTGTTCATGACCAAAATCCCTTAACGTGAGTTTTCGTTCCACTGAG
CGTCAGACCCCGTAGAAAAGATCAAAGGATCTTCTTGAGATCCTTTTTTTCTGCGCGTAATCTGCTGCTT
GCAAACAAAAAAACCACCGCTACCAGCGGTGGTTTGTTTGCCGGATCAAGAGCTACCAACTCTTTTTCCG
AAGGTAACTGGCTTCAGCAGAGCGCAGATACCAAATACTGTCCTTCTAGTGTAGCCGTAGTTAGGCCACC
ACTTCAAGAACTCTGTAGCACCGCCTACATACCTCGCTCTGCTAATCCTGTTACCAGTGGCTGCTGCCAG
TGGCGATAAGTCGTGTCTTACCGGGTTGGACTCAAGACGATAGTTACCGGATAAGGCGCAGCGGTCGGGC
TGAACGGGGGGTTCGTGCACACAGCCCAGCTTGGAGCGAACGACCTACACCGAACTGAGATACCTACAGC
GTGAGCTATGAGAAAGCGCCACGCTTCCCGAAGGGAGAAAGGCGGACAGGTATCCGGTAAGCGGCAGGGT
CGGAACAGGAGAGCGCACGAGGGAGCTTCCAGGGGGAAACGCCTGGTATCTTTATAGTCCTGTCGGGTTT
CGCCACCTCTGACTTGAGCGTCGATTTTTGTGATGCTCGTCAGGGGGGCGGAGCCTATGGAAAAACGCCA
GCAACGCGGCCTTTTTACGGTTCCTGGCCTTTTGCTGGCCTTTTGCTCACATGTTCTTTCCTGCGTTATC
CCCTGATTCTGTGGATAACCGTATTACCGCCTTTGAGTGAGCTGATACCGCTCGCCGCAGCCGAACGACC
GAGCGCAGCGAGTCAGTGAGCGAGGAAGCGGAAGAGCGCCTGATGCGGTATTTTCTCCTTACGCATCTGT
GCGGTATTTCACACCGCAATGGTGCACTCTCAGTACAATCTGCTCTGATGCCGCATAGTTAAGCCAGTAT
ACACTCCGCTATCGCTACGTGACTGGGTCATGGCTGCGCCCCGACACCCGCCAACACCCGCTGACGCGCC
CTGACGGGCTTGTCTGCTCCCGGCATCCGCTTACAGACAAGCTGTGACCGTCTCCGGGAGCTGCATGTGT
CAGAGGTTTTCACCGTCATCACCGAAACGCGCGAGGCAGCTGCGGTAAAGCTCATCAGCGTGGTCGTGAA
GCGATTCACAGATGTCTGCCTGTTCATCCGCGTCCAGCTCGTTGAGTTTCTCCAGAAGCGTTAATGTCTG
GCTTCTGATAAAGCGGGCCATGTTAAGGGCGGTTTTTTCCTGTTTGGTCACTGATGCCTCCGTGTAAGGG
GGATTTCTGTTCATGGGGGTAATGATACCGATGAAACGAGAGAGGATGCTCACGATACGGGTTACTGATG
ATGAACATGCCCGGTTACTGGAACGTTGTGAGGGTAAACAACTGGCGGTATGGATGCGGCGGGACCAGAG
AAAAATCACTCAGGGTCAATGCCAGCGCTTCGTTAATACAGATGTAGGTGTTCCACAGGGTAGCCAGCAG
CATCCTGCGATGCAGATCCGGAACATAATGGTGCAGGGCGCTGACTTCCGCGTTTCCAGACTTTACGAAA
CACGGAAACCGAAGACCATTCATGTTGTTGCTCAGGTCGCAGACGTTTTGCAGCAGCAGTCGCTTCACGT
TCGCTCGCGTATCGGTGATTCATTCTGCTAACCAGTAAGGCAACCCCGCCAGCCTAGCCGGGTCCTCAAC
GACAGGAGCACGATCATGCGCACCCGTGGGGCCGCCATGCCGGCGATAATGGCCTGCTTCTCGCCGAAAC
GTTTGGTGGCGGGACCAGTGACGAAGGCTTGAGCGAGGGCGTGCAAGATTCCGAATACCGCAAGCGACAG
GCCGATCATCGTCGCGCTCCAGCGAAAGCGGTCCTCGCCGAAAATGACCCAGAGCGCTGCCGGCACCTGT
CCTACGAGTTGCATGATAAAGAAGACAGTCATAAGTGCGGCGACGATAGTCATGCCCCGCGCCCACCGGA
AGGAGCTGACTGGGTTGAAGGCTCTCAAGGGCATCGGTCGAGATCCCGGTGCCTAATGAGTGAGCTAACT
TACATTAATTGCGTTGCGCTCACTGCCCGCTTTCCAGTCGGGAAACCTGTCGTGCCAGCTGCATTAATGA
ATCGGCCAACGCGCGGGGAGAGGCGGTTT
